>Addgene plasmid #105509 | MSCV-Neo-GFP/V5-Foxa1-(P2A)-Flag-Gata5 | addgene full sequence | sequence record 203238 | Addgene NGS Result
AATGAAAGACCCCACCTGTAGGTTTGGCAAGCTAGCTTAAGTAACGCCATTTTGCAAGGCATGGAAAATA
CATAACTGAGAATAGAGAAGTTCAGATCAAGGTTAGGAACAGAGAGACAGCAGAATATGGGCCAAACAGG
ATATCTGTGGTAAGCAGTTCCTGCCCCGGCTCAGGGCCAAGAACAGATGGTCCCCAGATGCGGTCCCGCC
CTCAGCAGTTTCTAGAGAACCATCAGATGTTTCCAGGGTGCCCCAAGGACCTGAAATGACCCTGTGCCTT
ATTTGAACTAACCAATCAGTTCGCTTCTCGCTTCTGTTCGCGCGCTTCTGCTCCCCGAGCTCAATAAAAG
AGCCCACAACCCCTCACTCGGCGCGCCAGTCCTCCGATAGACTGCGTCGCCCGGGTACCCGTATTCCCAA
TAAAGCCTCTTGCTGTTTGCATCCGAATCGTGGACTCGCTGATCCTTGGGAGGGTCTCCTCAGATTGATT
GACTGCCCACCTCGGGGGTCTTTCATTTGGAGGTTCCACCGAGATTTGGAGACCCCTGCCCAGGGACCAC
CGACCCCCCCGCCGGGAGGTAAGCTGGCCAGCGGTCGTTTCGTGTCTGTCTCTGTCTTTGTGCGTGTTTG
TGCCGGCATCTAATGTTTGCGCCTGCGTCTGTACTAGTTAGCTAACTAGCTCTGTATCTGGCGGACCCGT
GGTGGAACTGACGAGTTCTGAACACCCGGCCGCAACCCTGGGAGACGTCCCAGGGACTTTGGGGGCCGTT
TTTGTGGCCCGACCTGAGGAAGGGAGTCGATGTGGAATCCGACCCCGTCAGGATATGTGGTTCTGGTAGG
AGACGAGAACCTAAAACAGTTCCCGCCTCCGTCTGAATTTTTGCTTTCGGTTTGGAACCGAAGCCGCGCG
TCTTGTCTGCTGCAGCGCTGCAGCATCGTTCTGTGTTGTCTCTGTCTGACTGTGTTTCTGTATTTGTCTG
AAAATTAGGGCCAGACTGTTACCACTCCCTTAAGTTTGACCTTAGGTCACTGGAAAGATGTCGAGCGGAT
CGCTCACAACCAGTCGGTAGATGTCAAGAAGAGACGTTGGGTTACCTTCTGCTCTGCAGAATGGCCAACC
TTTAACGTCGGATGGCCGCGAGACGGCACCTTTAACCGAGACCTCATCACCCAGGTTAAGATCAAGGTCT
TTTCACCTGGCCCGCATGGACACCCAGACCAGGTCCCCTACATCGTGACCTGGGAAGCCTTGGCTTTTGA
CCCCCCTCCCTGGGTCAAGCCCTTTGTACACCCTAAGCCTCCGCCTCCTCTTCCTCCATCCGCCCCGTCT
CTCCCCCTTGAACCTCCTCGTTCGACCCCGCCTCGATCCTCCCTTTATCCAGCCCTCACTCCTTCTCTAG
GCGCCGGAATTCACCATGGGTAAGCCTATCCCTAACCCTCTCCTCGGTCTCGATTCTACGTTAGGGACTG
TGAAGATGGAAGGGCATGAGAGCAACGACTGGAACAGCTACTACGCGGACACGCAGGAGGCCTACTCCTC
TGTCCCTGTCAGCAACATGAACTCCGGCCTGGGCTCTATGAACTCCATGAACACCTACATGACCATGAAC
ACCATGACCACGAGCGGCAACATGACCCCGGCTTCCTTCAACATGTCCTACGCCAACACGGGCTTAGGGG
CCGGCCTGAGTCCCGGTGCTGTGGCTGGCATGCCAGGGGCCTCTGCAGGCGCCATGAACAGCATGACTGC
GGCGGGCGTCACGGCCATGGGTACGGCGCTGAGCCCGGGAGGCATGGGCTCCATGGGCGCGCAGCCCGCC
ACCTCCATGAACGGCCTGGGTCCCTACGCCGCCGCCATGAACCCGTGCATGAGTCCCATGGCGTACGCGC
CGTCCAACCTGGGCCGCAGCCGCGCGGGGGGCGGCGGCGACGCCAAGACATTCAAGCGCAGCTACCCTCA
CGCCAAGCCGCCTTACTCCTACATCTCGCTCATCACGATGGCCATCCAGCAGGCGCCCAGCAAGATGCTC
ACGCTGAGCGAGATCTACCAGTGGATCATGGACCTCTTCCCCTATTACCGCCAGAACCAGCAGCGCTGGC
AGAACTCCATCCGCCACTCGCTGTCCTTCAACGATTGTTTCGTCAAGGTGGCACGATCCCCGGACAAGCC
AGGCAAGGGCTCCTACTGGACGCTGCACCCGGACTCCGGCAACATGTTCGAGAACGGCTGCTACTTGCGC
CGCCAAAAGCGCTTCAAGTGTGAGAAGCAGCCGGGGGCCGGAGGTGGGAGTGGGGGCGGCGGCTCCAAAG
GGGGCCCAGAAAGTCGCAAGGACCCCTCAGGCCCGGGGAACCCCAGCGCCGAGTCACCCCTTCACCGGGG
TGTGCACGGAAAGGCTAGCCAGCTAGAGGGCGCGCCGGCCCCAGGGCCCGCCGCCAGCCCCCAGACTCTG
GACCACAGCGGGGCCACGGCGACAGGGGGCGCTTCGGAGTTGAAGTCTCCAGCGTCTTCATCTGCGCCCC
CCATAAGCTCCGGGCCAGGGGCGCTAGCATCTGTACCCCCCTCTCACCCGGCTCACGGCCTGGCACCCCA
CGAATCTCAGCTGCATCTGAAAGGGGATCCCCACTACTCCTTTAATCACCCCTTCTCCATCAACAACCTC
ATGTCCTCCTCCGAGCAACAGCACAAGCTGGACTTCAAGGCATACGAGCAGGCGCTGCAGTACTCTCCTT
ATGGCGCTACCTTGCCCGCCAGTCTGCCCCTTGGCAGCGCCTCAGTGGCCACGAGGAGCCCCATCGAGCC
CTCAGCCCTGGAGCCAGCCTACTACCAAGGTGTGTATTCCAGACCCGTGCTAAATACTTCCCTCGAGGGC
AGCGGCGCCACCAACTTCAGCCTGCTGAAGCAGGCCGGCGACGTGGAGGAGAACCCCGGCCCCGACTACA
AAGACCATGACGGTGATTATAAAGATCATGACATCGATTACAAGGATGACGATGACAAGTACCAAAGCTT
GGCGTTAGCCCAGAGCCCCGGCCAGGGCACTTACGCCGACTCCGGAGCCTTTCTGCACTCTTCGGGAACC
GGCTCCCCGGTGTTCGTGGCACCCACTCGCATGCCCTCCATGCTGCCGTACCTGCCTTCGTGTGAGCCGG
GCTCGCAGGCTCCCGCGCTCGCCGCGCACTCCAGCTGGACACAAGCAGTTGCCGCTGATTCCTCAGCCTT
CGGCTCCGGAAGCCCGCACCCGCCAGCCGCACACCCACCGGGAGCCACCACCTTCCCGTTCGCTCACAGC
CCTCCGGGGTCGGGCAGCGGCGGCAGCGCGGGGGTCCGGGACGGCGGCGCCTTCCAGGGCGCGCTGCTGG
CTCGCGAACAGTACCCGACCCCGCTCGGGAGACCCATGGGCGCCTCGTACCCCACAACCTACCCAGCATA
CATGAGTTCCGACGTAGCCCCTTCGTGGACCTCCGGAGCCTTCGACAGCAGCATCCTGCACGGTCTGCAA
GCTCGCCCTGGTGGCCTCCCTGGCCGCAGGACCAGCTTCGTACCTGACTTCTTGGAGGAGTTCCCTGGTG
AGGGCCGGGAGTGCGTCAACTGTGGAGCCCTGTCTACACCACTGTGGCGCAGGGACGGCACCGGACACTA
TCTATGCAATGCCTGCGGCCTCTATCACAAGATGAACGGGGTCAACCGACCGCTAGTGAGGCCCCAGAAG
CGTCTGTCCTCATCCCGAAGATCCGGCCTATGCTGCTCCAACTGCCATACTGCCACCACCACCCTCTGGA
GGCGCAACTCGGAGGGCGAACCAGTGTGCAACGCCTGTGGCCTCTACATGAAGCTCCATGGGGTGCCAAG
GCCACTGGCAATGAAAAAGGAGAGTATCCAGACAAGAAAACGGAAGCCAAAGAACCCTGCCAAAATCAAG
GGCTCCTCAGGATCCACAGCAAACACCACAGCCTCTTCTCCCACTCTCCTCAACTCTGAGAGCTCAGCCA
CCACTTTGAAGGCAGAGTCCAGTCTGGCATCTCCAGTGTGTGCTGGGCCCACTATCACCTCCCAGGCCTC
CAGCCCAGCGGACGAATCCCTGGCCTCCAGCCATTTGGAGTTCAAGTTCGAACCTGAAGACTTTGCCTTC
ACCTCCTCGTCCATGAGCCCCCAGGCTGGTCTCAGTGGGGTCCTACGTCAGGAGACCTGGTGTGCTCTGG
CCTTGGCCTAGAGATCTAATTCTACCGGGTAGGGGAGGCGCTTTTCCCAAGGCAGTCTGGAGCATGCGCT
TTAGCAGCCCCGCTGGGCACTTGGCGCTACACAAGTGGCCTCTGGCCTCGCACACATTCCACATCCACCG
GTAGGCGCCAACCGGCTCCGTTCTTTGGTGGCCCCTTCGCGCCACCTTCTACTCCTCCCCTAGTCAGGAA
GTTCCCCCCCGCCCCGCAGCTCGCGTCGTGCAGGACGTGACAAATGGAAGTAGCACGTCTCACTAGTCTC
GTGCAGATGGACAGCACCGCTGAGCAATGGAAGCGGGTAGGCCTTTGGGGCAGCGGCCAATAGCAGCTTT
GCTCCTTCGCTTTCTGGGCTCAGAGGCTGGGAAGGGGTGGGTCCGGGGGCGGGCTCAGGGGNNGGCTCAG
GGGCGGGGCGGGCGCCCGAAGGTCCTCCGGAGGCCCGGCATTCTGCACGCTTCAAAAGCGCACGTCTGCC
GCGCTGTTCTCCTCTTCCTCATCTCCGGGCCTTTCGACCTGCAGCCAATATGGGATCGGCCATTGAACAA
GATGGATTGCACGCAGGTTCTCCGGCCGCTTGGGTGGAGAGGCTATTCGGCTATGACTGGGCACAACAGA
CAATCGGCTGCTCTGATGCCGCCGTGTTCCGGCTGTCAGCGCAGGGGCGCCCGGTTCTTTTTGTCAAGAC
CGACCTGTCCGGTGCCCTGAATGAACTGCAGGACGAGGCAGCGCGGCTATCGTGGCTGGCCACGACGGGC
GTTCCTTGCGCAGCTGTGCTCGACGTTGTCACTGAAGCGGGAAGGGACTGGCTGCTATTGGGCGAAGTGC
CGGGGCAGGATCTCCTGTCATCTCACCTTGCTCCTGCCGAGAAAGTATCCATCATGGCTGATGCAATGCG
GCGGCTGCATACGCTTGATCCGGCTACCTGCCCATTCGACCACCAAGCGAAACATCGCATCGAGCGAGCA
CGTACTCGGATGGAAGCCGGTCTTGTCGATCAGGATGATCTGGACGAAGAGCATCAGGGGCTCGCGCCAG
CCGAACTGTTCGCCAGGCTCAAGGCGCGCATGCCCGACGGCGAGGATCTCGTCGTGACCCATGGCGATGC
CTGCTTGCCGAATATCATGGTGGAAAATGGCCGCTTTTCTGGATTCATCGACTGTGGCCGGCTGGGTGTG
GCGGACCGCTATCAGGACATAGCGTTGGCTACCCGTGATATTGCTGAAGAGCTTGGCGGCGAATGGGCTG
ACCGCTTCCTCGTGCTTTACGGTATCGCCGCTCCCGATTCGCAGCGCATCGCCTTCTATCGCCTTCTTGA
CGAGTTCTTCTGAGGGGATCCCGCCCGCCCCACGACCCGCAGCGCCCGACCGAAAGGAGCGCACGACCCC
ATGCATCCAATTCCGCCCCCCCCCCCTAACGTTACTGGCCGAAGCCGCTTGGAATAAGGCCGGTGTGCGT
TTGTCTATATGTTATTTTCCACCATATTGCCGTCTTTTGGCAATGTGAGGGCCCGGAAACCTGGCCCTGT
CTTCTTGACGAGCATTCCTAGGGGTCTTTCCCCTCTCGCCAAAGGAATGCAAGGTCTGTTGAATGTCGTG
AAGGAAGCAGTTCCTCTGGAAGCTTCTTGAAGACAAACAACGTCTGTAGCGACCCTTTGCAGGCAGCGGA
ACCCCCCACCTGGCGACAGGTGCCTCTGCGGCCAAAAGCCACGTGTATAAGATACACCTGCAAAGGCGGC
ACAACCCCAGTGCCACGTTGTGAGTTGGATAGTTGTGGAAAGAGTCAAATGGCTCTCCTCAAGCGTATTC
AACAAGGGGCTGAAGGATGCCCAGAAGGTACCCCATTGTATGGGATCTGATCTGGGGCCTCGGTGCACAT
GCTTTACATGTGTTTAGTCGAGGTTAAAAAAACGTCTAGGCCCCCCGAACCACGGGGACGTGGTTTTCCT
TTGAAAAACACGATGATAATATGGCCACAACCATGGTGAGCAAGGGCGAGGAGCTGTTCACCGGGGTGGT
GCCCATCCTGGTCGAGCTGGACGGCGACGTAAACGGCCACAAGTTCAGCGTGTCTGGCGAGGGCGAGGGC
GATGCCACCTACGGCAAGCTGACCCTGAAGTTCATCTGCACCACCGGCAAGCTGCCCGTGCCCTGGCCCA
CCCTCGTGACCACCCTGACCTACGGCGTGCAGTGCTTCAGCCGCTACCCCGACCACATGAAGCAGCACGA
CTTCTTCAAGTCCGCCATGCCCGAAGGCTACGTCCAGGAGCGCACCATCTTCTTCAAGGACGACGGCAAC
TACAAGACCCGCGCCGAGGTGAAGTTCGAGGGCGACACCCTGGTGAACCGCATCGAGCTGAAGGGCATCG
ACTTCAAGGAGGACGGCAACATCCTGGGGCACAAGCTGGAGTACAACTACAACAGCCACAACGTCTATAT
CATGGCCGACAAGCAGAAGAACGGCATCAAGGCGAACTTCAAGATCCGCCACAACATCGAGGACGGCAGC
GTGCAGCTCGCCGACCACTACCAGCAGAACACCCCCATCGGCGACGGCCCCGTGCTGCTGCCCGACAACC
ACTACCTGAGCACCCAGTCCGCCCTGAGCAAAGACCCCAACGAGAAGCGCGATCACATGGTCCTGCTGGA
GTTCGTGACCGCCGCCGGGATCACTCTCGGCATGGACGAGCTGTACAAGTAAGTCGACCTGCAGCCAAGC
TTATCGATAAAATAAAAGATTTTATTTAGTCTCCAGAAAAAGGGGGGAATGAAAGACCCCACCTGTAGGT
TTGGCAAGCTAGCTTAAGTAACGCCATTTTGCAAGGCATGGAAAATACATAACTGAGAATAGAGAAGTTC
AGATCAAGGTTAGGAACAGAGAGACAGCAGAATATGGGCCAAACAGGATATCTGTGGTAAGCAGTTCCTG
CCCCGGCTCAGGGCCAAGAACAGATGGTCCCCAGATGCGGTCCCGCCCTCAGCAGTTTCTAGAGAACCAT
CAGATGTTTCCAGGGTGCCCCAAGGACCTGAAATGACCCTGTGCCTTATTTGAACTAACCAATCAGTTCG
CTTCTCGCTTCTGTTCGCGCGCTTCTGCTCCCCGAGCTCAATAAAAGAGCCCACAACCCCTCACTCGGCG
CGCCAGTCCTCCGATAGACTGCGTCGCCCGGGTACCCGTGTATCCAATAAACCCTCTTGCAGTTGCATCC
GACTTGTGGTCTCGCTGTTCCTTGGGAGGGTCTCCTCTGAGTGATTGACTACCCGTCAGCGGGGGTCTTT
CATGGGTAACAGTTTCTTGAAGTTGGAGAACAACATTCTGAGGGTAGGAGTCGAATATTAAGTAATCCTG
ACTCAATTAGCCACTGTTTTGAATCCACATACTCCAATACTCCTGAAATAGTTCATTATGGACAGCGCAG
AAAGAGCTGGGGAGAATTGTGAAATTGTTATCCGCTCACAATTCCACACAACATACGAGCCGGAAGCATA
AAGTGTAAAGCCTGGGGTGCCTAATGAGTGAGCTAACTCACATTAATTGCGTTGCGCTCACTGCCCGCTT
TCCAGTCGGGAAACCTGTCGTGCCAGCTGCATTAATGAATCGGCCAACGCGCGGGGAGAGGCGGTTTGCG
TATTGGGCGCTCTTCCGCTTCCTCGCTCACTGACTCGCTGCGCTCGGTCGTTCGGCTGCGGCGAGCGGTA
TCAGCTCACTCAAAGGCGGTAATACGGTTATCCACAGAATCAGGGGATAACGCAGGAAAGAACATGTGAG
CAAAAGGCCAGCAAAAGGCCAGGAACCGTAAAAAGGCCGCGTTGCTGGCGTTTTTCCATAGGCTCCGCCC
CCCTGACGAGCATCACAAAAATCGACGCTCAAGTCAGAGGTGGCGAAACCCGACAGGACTATAAAGATAC
CAGGCGTTTCCCCCTGGAAGCTCCCTCGTGCGCTCTCCTGTTCCGACCCTGCCGCTTACCGGATACCTGT
CCGCCTTTCTCCCTTCGGGAAGCGTGGCGCTTTCTCATAGCTCACGCTGTAGGTATCTCAGTTCGGTGTA
GGTCGTTCGCTCCAAGCTGGGCTGTGTGCACGAACCCCCCGTTCAGCCCGACCGCTGCGCCTTATCCGGT
AACTATCGTCTTGAGTCCAACCCGGTAAGACACGACTTATCGCCACTGGCAGCAGCCACTGGTAACAGGA
TTAGCAGAGCGAGGTATGTAGGCGGTGCTACAGAGTTCTTGAAGTGGTGGCCTAACTACGGCTACACTAG
AAGAACAGTATTTGGTATCTGCGCTCTGCTGAAGCCAGTTACCTTCGGAAAAAGAGTTGGTAGCTCTTGA
TCCGGCAAACAAACCACCGCTGGTAGCGGTGGTTTTTTTGTTTGCAAGCAGCAGATTACGCGCAGAAAAA
AAGGATCTCAAGAAGATCCTTTGATCTTTTCTACGGGGTCTGACGCTCAGTGGAACGAAAACTCACGTTA
AGGGATTTTGGTCATGAGATTATCAAAAAGGATCTTCACCTAGATCCTTTTAAATTAAAAATGAAGTTTT
AAATCAATCTAAAGTATATATGAGTAAACTTGGTCTGACAGTTACCAATGCTTAATCAGTGAGGCACCTA
TCTCAGCGATCTGTCTATTTCGTTCATCCATAGTTGCCTGACTCCCCGTCGTGTAGATAACTACGATACG
GGAGGGCTTACCATCTGGCCCCAGTGCTGCAATGATACCGCGAGACCCACGCTCACCGGCTCCAGATTTA
TCAGCAATAAACCAGCCAGCCGGAAGGGCCGAGCGCAGAAGTGGTCCTGCAACTTTATCCGCCTCCATCC
AGTCTATTAATTGTTGCCGGGAAGCTAGAGTAAGTAGTTCGCCAGTTAATAGTTTGCGCAACGTTGTTGC
CATTGCTACAGGCATCGTGGTGTCACGCTCGTCGTTTGGTATGGCTTCATTCAGCTCCGGTTCCCAACGA
TCAAGGCGAGTTACATGATCCCCCATGTTGTGCAAAAAAGCGGTTAGCTCCTTCGGTCCTCCGATCGTTG
TCAGAAGTAAGTTGGCCGCAGTGTTATCACTCATGGTTATGGCAGCACTGCATAATTCTCTTACTGTCAT
GCCATCCGTAAGATGCTTTTCTGTGACTGGTGAGTACTCAACCAAGTCATTCTGAGAATAGTGTATGCGG
CGACCGAGTTGCTCTTGCCCGGCGTCAATACGGGATAATACCGCGCCACATAGCAGAACTTTAAAAGTGC
TCATCATTGGAAAACGTTCTTCGGGGCGAAAACTCTCAAGGATCTTACCGCTGTTGAGATCCAGTTCGAT
GTAACCCACTCGTGCACCCAACTGATCTTCAGCATCTTTTACTTTCACCAGCGTTTCTGGGTGAGCAAAA
ACAGGAAGGCAAAATGCCGCAAAAAAGGGAATAAGGGCGACACGGAAATGTTGAATACTCATACTCTTCC
TTTTTCAATATTATTGAAGCATTTATCAGGGTTATTGTCTCATGAGCGGATACATATTTGAATGTATTTA
GAAAAATAAACAAATAGGGGTTCCGCGCACATTTCCCCGAAAAGTGCCACCTGACGTCTAAGAAACCATT
ATTATCATGACATTAACCTATAAAAATAGGCGTATCACGAGGCCCTTTCGTCTCGCGCGTTTCGGTGATG
ACGGTGAAAACCTCTGACACATGCAGCTCCCGGAGACGGTCACAGCTTGTCTGTAAGCGGATGCCGGGAG
CAGACAAGCCCGTCAGGGCGCGTCAGCGGGTGTTGGCGGGTGTCGGGGCTGGCTTAACTATGCGGCATCA
GAGCAGATTGTACTGAGAGTGCACCATATGCGGTGTGAAATACCGCACAGATGCGTAAGGAGAAAATACC
GCATCAGGCGCCATTCGCCATTCAGGCTGCGCAACTGTTGGGAAGGGCGATCGGTGCGGGCCTCTTCGCT
ATTACGCCAGCTGGCGAAAGGGGGATGTGCTGCAAGGCGATTAAGTTGGGTAACGCCAGGGTTTTCCCAG
TCACGACGTTGTAAAACGACGGCGCAAGGAATGGTGCATGCAAGGAGATGGCGCCCAACAGTCCCCCGGC
CACGGGGCCTGCCACCATACCCACGCCGAAACAAGCGCTCATGAGCCCGAAGTGGCGAGCCCGATCTTCC
CCATCGGTGATGTCGGCGATATAGGCGCCAGCAACCGCACCTGTGGCGCCGGTGATGCCGGCCACGATGC
GTCCGGCGTAGAGGCGATTAGTCCAATTTGTTAAAGACAGGATATCAGTGGTCCAGGCTCTAGTTTTGAC
TCAACAATATCACCAGCTGAAGCCTATAGAGTACGAGCCATAGATAAAATAAAAGATTTTATTTAGTCTC
CAGAAAAAGGGGGG
Features (pLannotate 1.2.2; 24 found; start..end, strand, type, name):
      1..517     +  LTR            5' LTR: 5' long terminal repeat from murine embryonic stem cell virus
    581..922     +  misc_feature   MESV Ψ: packaging signal of murine embryonic stem cell virus
    989..1405    +  CDS            gag (truncated): truncated Moloney murine leukemia virus (MMLV) gag gene lacking the start codon
   1419..1460    +  CDS            V5 tag: epitope tag from simian virus 5
   1461..2861    +  CDS            Foxa1: FOXA1_MOUSE - Also known as Hnf3a, Tcf-3a, Tcf3a. Experimental evidence at protein level: Swiss-Prot protein existence level 1. Transcription factor that is involved in embryonic development, establishment of tissue-specific gene expression and regulation of gene expression in differentiated tissues. Is thought to act as a 'pioneer' factor opening the compacted chromatin for other proteins through interactions with nucleosomal core histones and thereby replacing linker histones at target enhancer and/or promoter sites. Binds DNA with the consensus sequence 5'- [AC]A[AT]T[AG]TT[GT][AG][CT]T[CT]
   2934..2999    +  CDS            3xFLAG: three tandem FLAG® epitope tags, followed by an enterokinase cleavage site
   3000..4208    +  CDS            Gata5: GATA5_MOUSE - Experimental evidence at protein level: Swiss-Prot protein existence level 1. Transcription factor required during cardiovascular development (By similarity). Plays an important role in the transcriptional program(s) that underlies smooth muscle cell diversity (PubMed:9119112). Binds to the functionally important CEF-1 nuclear protein binding site in the cardiac-specific slow/cardiac troponin C transcriptional enhancer (By similarity). From Mus musculus (Mouse).
   4227..4726    +  promoter       PGK promoter: mouse phosphoglycerate kinase 1 promoter
   4740..5543    +  CDS            NeoR/KanR: aminoglycoside phosphotransferase from Tn5; aph(3')-II (or nptII); confers resistance to neomycin, kanamycin, and G418 (Geneticin®)
   5717..6179    +  misc_feature   IRES: internal ribosome entry site (IRES) of the encephalomyocarditis virus (EMCV)
   6193..6912    +  CDS            EGFP: the original enhanced GFP (Yang et al., 1996) mammalian codon-optimized
   6979..7493    +  LTR            3' LTR: 3' long terminal repeat from murine embryonic stem cell virus
   7655..7671    -  protein_bind   lac operator: The lac repressor binds to the lac operator to inhibit transcription in E. coli. This inhibition can be relieved by adding lactose or isopropyl-β-D-thiogalactopyranoside (IPTG). lac repressor encoded by lacI
   7679..7709    -  promoter       lac promoter: promoter for the E. coli lac operon
   7724..7745    -  protein_bind   CAP binding site: CAP binding activates transcription in the presence of cAMP. E. coli catabolite activator protein
   7758..7850    -  CDS            lacI (fragment): lac repressor; lacI; The lac repressor binds to the lac operator to inhibit transcription in E. coli. This inhibition can be relieved by adding lactose or isopropyl-β-D-thiogalactopyranoside (IPTG).
   8033..8621    -  rep_origin     ori: high-copy-number ColE1/pMB1/pBR322/pUC origin of replication
   8792..9652    -  CDS            AmpR: β-lactamase; bla; confers resistance to ampicillin, carbenicillin, and related antibiotics
   9653..9757    -  promoter       AmpR promoter: bla
   9852..9887    +  CDS            rop (fragment): Rop protein, which maintains plasmids at low copy number; rop
   9989..10088   +  misc_feature   bom (fragment): basis of mobility region from pBR322
  10094..10243   -  CDS            lacZα (fragment): LacZα fragment of β-galactosidase; lacZ fragment
  10243..10444   -  CDS            TcR (fragment): tetracycline efflux protein; tet; confers resistance to tetracycline
  10445..10543   +  CDS            env (fragment): murine leukemia virus gPr80 envelope polyprotein precursor; env; proteolytically cleaved into gp70SU and p15TM subunits
