[The description below was written by a language model from this plasmid's Addgene catalogue record and pLannotate feature annotations shown in this document.]
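Description:
MSCV-Neo-GFP/V5-Foxa1-(P2A)-Flag-Gata5 is a gammaretroviral expression vector built on the MSCV-Neo-IRES-GFP backbone, designed to deliver two mouse transcription factors together into mammalian cells. The sequenced plasmid is about 10.6 kb. It is propagated in E. coli using a high-copy ColE1/pUC-type origin and an ampicillin resistance gene. The remaining bacterial backbone carries only remnants of older cloning vectors (lac promoter/operator and fragments of lacI, lacZα, rop, bom and TcR) with no evident functional role.

The proviral region is flanked by murine embryonic stem cell virus 5' and 3' LTRs and includes the Ψ packaging signal and a truncated, start-codon-less gag segment. Together these allow the transcript to be packaged into retroviral particles when viral proteins are supplied in trans by packaging cells. The 5' LTR drives a single open reading frame encoding N-terminally V5-tagged Foxa1, a pioneer forkhead factor, followed by Flag-tagged Gata5; the feature table identifies this tag as a 3xFLAG. According to the plasmid name and stated purpose, the two are joined by a P2A self-cleaving peptide, which was not annotated but would fall in the short gap between the two coding sequences. It lets the two factors be produced as separate proteins from one mRNA. Downstream, an internal PGK promoter drives a neomycin resistance gene linked through an EMCV IRES to EGFP, so transduced cells can be selected with G418 and tracked or sorted by fluorescence.

The construct is intended for stable co-expression of Foxa1 and Gata5. It was deposited in connection with a study of enhancer reprogramming in pancreatic cancer metastasis.
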