Addgene plasmid #105509: MSCV-Neo-GFP/V5-Foxa1-(P2A)-Flag-Gata5
Purpose: MSCV-driven retroviral Foxa1 and Gata5 expression (P2A-linked, V5 and Flag-tagged each)
Depositing lab: Christopher Vakoc. Depositing organization: Cold Spring Harbor Laboratory. Publication: Enhancer Reprogramming Promotes Pancreatic Cancer Metastasis. Roe JS, Hwang CI, Somerville TDD, Milazzo JP, Lee EJ, Da Silva B, Maiorino L, Tiriac H, Young CM, Miyabayashi K, Filippini D, Creighton B, Burkhart RA, Buscaglia JM, Kim EJ, Grem JL, Lazenby AJ, Grunkemeyer JA, Hollingsworth MA, Grandgenett PM, Egeblad M, Park Y, Tuveson DA, Vakoc CR. Cell. 2017 Aug 24;170(5):875-888.e20. doi: 10.1016/j.cell.2017.07.007. Epub 2017 Jul 27. PubMed 28757253.
Backbone
  Vector backbone: MSCV-Neo-IRES-GFP
  Backbone size w/o insert (bp): 7795
  Vector type: Retroviral
  Selectable markers: Neomycin (select with G418)
Growth in bacteria
  Bacterial resistance: Ampicillin, 100 μg/mL
  Growth temperature: 37°C
  Growth strain: NEB Stable
  Copy number: High Copy
Gene/Insert 1
  Gene/Insert name: Foxa1
  Species: M. musculus (mouse)
  Insert size (bp): 1401
  Entrez Gene: Foxa1 (a.k.a. Hnf-3a, Hnf3a, Tcf-3a, Tcf3a)
  Tag / fusion protein: V5 (N terminal on insert)
  Cloning method: Ligation Independent Cloning
  Sequencing primers: 5′ CCCTTGAACCTCCTCGTTCGACC; 3′ GAGACGTGCTACTTCCATTTGTC
Gene/Insert 2
  Gene/Insert name: Gata5
  Species: M. musculus (mouse)
  Insert size (bp): 1212
  Entrez Gene: Gata5
  Tag / fusion protein: Flag (N terminal on insert)
  Cloning method: Ligation Independent Cloning
  Sequencing primers: 5′ CCCTTGAACCTCCTCGTTCGACC; 3′ GAGACGTGCTACTTCCATTTGTC
Terms and licenses: Academic/Nonprofit Terms; Industry Terms: Not Available to Industry
How to cite: MSCV-Neo-GFP/V5-Foxa1-(P2A)-Flag-Gata5 was a gift from Christopher Vakoc (Addgene plasmid # 105509 ; http://n2t.net/addgene:105509 ; RRID:Addgene_105509)
